Addgene plasmid #147672: pAc5.1B-lambdaN-HA-DmPAN3-L676EG683E_U
Purpose: Insect Expression of DmPAN3-L676EG683E
Depositing lab: Elisa Izaurralde. Depositing organization: Max Planck Institute for Developmental Biology. Publication: Structure of the PAN3 pseudokinase reveals the basis for interactions with the PAN2 deadenylase and the GW182 proteins. Christie M, Boland A, Huntzinger E, Weichenrieder O, Izaurralde E. Mol Cell. 2013 Aug 8;51(3):360-73. doi: 10.1016/j.molcel.2013.07.011. PubMed 23932717.
Backbone
  Vector backbone: Unknown
  Vector type: Insect Expression
Growth in bacteria
  Bacterial resistance: Ampicillin, 100 μg/mL
  Growth temperature: 37°C
  Growth strain: DH5alpha
  Copy number: Low Copy
Gene/Insert
  Gene/Insert name: DmPAN3-L676EG683E
  Species: D. melanogaster (fly)
  Entrez Gene: CG11486 (a.k.a. Dmel_CG11486, Dmel\CG11486, PAN3)
  Cloning method: Unknown
Terms and licenses: Academic/Nonprofit Terms; Industry Terms: Not Available to Industry
Depositor comments: ORF extracted from the NCBI: LD14901 Plasmids from this collection were made available to the research community and donated after the lab closed. Please note that the sequence provided by the depositing laboratory may be theoretical/predicted or based on Sanger sequencing results. There may be discrepancies between sequencing results obtained by Addgene and the depositor sequence. If an Addgene verified sequence is not available, please contact before placing your order to request that our lab fully sequence the plasmid.
How to cite: pAc5.1B-lambdaN-HA-DmPAN3-L676EG683E_U was a gift from Elisa Izaurralde (Addgene plasmid # 147672 ; http://n2t.net/addgene:147672 ; RRID:Addgene_147672)
