[The description below was written by a language model from this plasmid's Addgene catalogue record and pLannotate feature annotations shown in this document.]
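Description:
pAc5.1B-lambdaN-HA-DmPAN3-L676EG683E_U is a 7,846 nt insect expression plasmid that produces a tagged, double point-mutant form of Drosophila melanogaster PAN3 (CG11486). The catalogue lists the backbone as unknown, although the name and features point to a pAc5.1-type vector. It is maintained in E. coli through a ColE1/pUC-type origin and selected with ampicillin via the AmpR (β-lactamase) gene and its own promoter. The record lists it as low copy even though the annotated origin is of the high-copy class. A fragment of a tetracycline resistance gene and a short SV40 large T antigen fragment are also annotated; these appear to be non-functional backbone remnants.

Expression is driven by the constitutive Drosophila actin 5C (Ac5) promoter. Downstream lies a single fusion reading frame: a short fragment of the bacteriophage lambda N protein, an HA epitope (annotated as a partial match to 3xHA, consistent with one copy) and the PAN3 coding sequence carrying the L676E and G683E substitutions. A V5 tag is annotated after the ORF, but the record does not state whether it is translated in frame with PAN3. An SV40 polyadenylation signal follows.

The lambda N peptide binds BoxB RNA hairpins, so a fusion of this kind is typically used in tethering assays, where the protein is recruited to a BoxB-containing reporter mRNA, while the HA tag allows detection or immunoprecipitation. PAN3 is the regulatory subunit of the PAN2–PAN3 deadenylase complex. The associated publication concerns the PAN3 pseudokinase structure and its interactions with PAN2 and the GW182 proteins, which suggests that this mutant was made to probe such an interface. The record does not specify what the two substitutions disrupt.
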