Features (pLannotate 1.2.2; 11 found; start..end, strand, type, name):
     56..2568    +  promoter       Ac5 promoter: Drosophila melanogaster actin 5C promoter
   2588..2653    +  CDS            N (fragment): REGN_LAMBD - Experimental evidence at protein level: Swiss-Prot protein existence level 1. Plays a role as a transcriptional antitermination factor that allows the virus to initiate its lytic phase. Activates expression of the delayed viral early genes by modifying host RNA polymerase (RNAP) into a form that is resistant to termination signals. This antitermination function requires the host NusA protein which serves to stabilize the interaction between antitermination protein N and host RNA polymerase. From Escherichia phage lambda (Bacteriophage lambda).
   2678..2704    +  CDS            3xHA (fragment): three tandem HA epitope tags
   2723..5092    +  CDS            PAN3: PAN3_DROME - Experimental evidence at protein level: Swiss-Prot protein existence level 1. Regulatory subunit of the poly(A)-nuclease (PAN) deadenylation complex, one of two cytoplasmic mRNA deadenylases involved in general and miRNA-mediated mRNA turnover. PAN specifically shortens poly(A) tails of RNA and the activity is stimulated by poly(A)-binding protein (PABP). PAN deadenylation is followed by rapid degradation of the shortened mRNA tails by the CCR4-NOT complex. Deadenylated mRNAs are then degraded by two alternative mechanisms, namely exosome-mediated 3'-5' exonucleolytic degradation,
   5131..5172    +  CDS            V5 tag: epitope tag from simian virus 5
   5272..5406    -  polyA_signal   SV40 poly(A) signal: SV40 polyadenylation signal
   5429..5513    -  CDS            large T antigen (fragment): large T antigen from SV40 (simian virus 40)
   5514..5984    +  CDS            TcR (fragment): tetracycline efflux protein; tet; confers resistance to tetracycline
   6028..6616    -  rep_origin     ori: high-copy-number ColE1/pMB1/pBR322/pUC origin of replication
   6787..7647    -  CDS            AmpR: β-lactamase; bla; confers resistance to ampicillin, carbenicillin, and related antibiotics
   7648..7752    -  promoter       AmpR promoter: bla
>Addgene plasmid #147672 | pAc5.1B-lambdaN-HA-DmPAN3-L676EG683E_U | depositor full sequence | sequence record 290119 | Full Sequence
CTTCAAGGAATTAATTCTATATTCTAAAAACACAAATGATACTTCTAAAAAAAATCATGAATGGCATCAA
CTCTGAATCAAATCTTTGCAGATGCACCTACTTCTCATTTCCACTGTCACATCATTTTTCCAGATCTCGC
TGCCTGTTATGTGGCCCACAAACCAAGACACGTTTTATGGCCATTAAAGCTGGCTGATCGTCGCCAAACA
CCAAATACATATCAATATGTACATTCGAGAAAGAAGCGATCAAAGAAGCGTCTTCGGGCGAGTAGGAGAA
TGCGGAGGAGAAGGAGAACGAGCTGATCTAGTATCTCTCCACAATCCAATGCCAACTGACCAACTGGCCA
TATTCGGAGCAATTTGAAGCCAATTTCCATCGCCTGGCGATCGCTCCATTCTTGGCTATATGTTTTTCAC
CGTTCCCGGGGCCATTTTCAAAGACTCGTCGGTAAGATAAGATTGTGTCACTCGCTGTCTCTCTTCATTT
GTCGAAGAATGCTGAGGAATTTCGCGATGACGTCGGCGAGTATTTTGAAGAATGAGAATAATTTGTATTT
ATACGAAAATCAGTTAGTGGAATTTTCTACAAAAACATGTTATCTATAGATAATTTTGTTGCAAAATATG
TTGACTATGACAAAGATTGTATGTATATACCTTTAATGTATTCTCATTTTCTTATGTATTTATAATGGCA
ATGATGATACTGATGATATTTTAAGATGATGCCAGACCACAGGCTGATTTCTGCGTCTTTTGCCGAACGC
AGTGCATGTGCGGTTGTTGTTTTTTGGAATAGTTTCAATTTTCGGACTGTCCGCTTTGATTTCAGTTTCT
TGGCTTATTCAAAAAGCAAAGTAAAGCCAAAAAAGCGAGATGGCAATACCAAATGCGGCAAAACGGTAGT
GGAAGGAAAGGGGTGCGGGGCAGCGGAAGGAAGGGTGGGGCGGGGCGTGGCGGGGTCTGTGGCTGGGCGC
GACGTCACCGACGTTGGAGCCACTCCTTTGACCATGTGTGCGTGTGTGTATTATTCGTGTCTCGCCACTC
GCCGGTTGTTTTTTTCTTTTTATCTCGCTCTCTCTAGCGCCATCTCGTACGCATGCTCAACGCACCGCAT
GTTGCCGTGTCCTTTATGCGTCATTTTGGCTCGAAATAGGCAATTATTTAAACAAAGATTAGTCAACGAA
AACGCTAAAATAAATAAGTCTACAATATGGTTACTTATTGCCATGTGTGTGCAGCCAACGATAGCAACAA
AAGCAACAACACAGTGGCTTTCCCTCTTTCACTTTTTGTTTGCAAGCGCGTGCGAGCAAGACGGCACGAC
CGGCAAACGCAATTACGCTGACAAAGAGCAGACGAAGTTTTGGCCGAAAAACATCAAGGCGCCTGATACG
AATGCATTTGCAATAACAATTGCGATATTTAATATTGTTTATGAAGCTGTTTGACTTCAAAACACACAAA
AAAAAAAATAAAACAAATTATTTGAAAGAGAATTAGGAATCGGACAGCTTATCGTTACGGGCTAACAGCA
CACCGAGACGAAATAGCTTACCTGACGTCACAGCCTCTGGAAGAACTGCCGCCAAGCAGAGAGAGAGAGA
AAAAGAGGGAGAGCAGCTTAGACCGCATGTGCTTGTGTGTGAGGCGTCTCTCTCTTCGTCTCCTGTTTGC
GCAAACGCATAGACTGCACTGAGAAAATCGATTACCTATTTTTTATGAATGAATATTTGCACTATTACTA
TTCAAAACTATTAAGATAGCAATCACATTCAATAGCCAAATACTATACCACCTGAGCGATGCAACGAAAT
GATCAATTTGAGCAAAAATGCTGCATATTTAGGACGGCATCATTATAGAAATGCTTCTTGCTGTGTACTT
TTCTCTCGTCTGGCAGCTGTTTCGCCGTTATTGTTAAAACCGGCTTAAGTTAGGTGTGTTTTCTACGACT
AGTGATGCCCCTACTAGAAGATGTGTGTTGCACAAATGTCCCTGAATAACCAATTTGAAGTGCAGATAGC
AGTAAACGTAAGCTAATATGAATATTATTTAACTGTAATGTTTTAATATCGCTGGACATTACTAATAAAC
CCACTATAAACACATGTACATATGTATGTTTTGGCATACAATGAGTAGTTGGGGAAAAAATGTGTAAAAG
CACCGTGACCATCACAGCATAAAGATAACCAGCTGAAGTATCGAATATGAGTAACCCCCAAATTGAATCA
CATGCCGCAACTGATAGGACCCATGGAAGTACACTCTTCATGGCGATATACAAGACACACACAAGCACGA
ACACCCAGTTGCGGAGGAAATTCTCCGTAAATGAAAACCCAATCGGCGAACAATTCATACCCATATATGG
TAAAAGTTTTGAACGCGACTTGAGAGCGGAGAGCATTGCGGCTGATAAGGTTTTAGCGCTAAGCGGGCTT
TATAAAACGGGCTGCGGGACCAGTTTTCATATCACTACCGTTTGAGTTCTTGTGCTGTGTGGATACTCCT
CCCGACACAAAGCCGCTCCATCAGCCAGCAGTCGTCTAATCCAGAGACCCCGGATCGGGGTACCAACATG
GACGCACAAACACGACGACGTGAGCGTCGCGCTGAGAAACAAGCTCAATGGAAAGCTGCAAACGGTGGAT
CTCCTCCACATATGGCTTACCCATACGATGTTCCAGATTACGCTCCTCCAAGCTTGAATTCTATGTGCTC
GACTTATGGACTCTTATCTTTTGAGTTTTCAGATACGGCTGCTATGGATCCAATTTTCTTCTCGCCAACG
AATGGAATACCGTCAGAGAGTAAACTCGCCACTTATATGAATCGACAGAATGTCGCCACACCGAGCGGTT
ATGGGCTGAATAACGGGTTCTCACTACTTAATTTGGATTCGCCCCTAAATAAAAAGTCCCAGGTCACGCC
GCAGTCGCCCGAGTTCATTCCAACGCGCCTTGGCTCGACGCCCAACTTCTATGCACCATATCACAACGCG
CCCATGCAATTAAGTAATGGGCTCAATGGCGTCAATGGGTTAACAGCCGCCGCAGCAGCAGCAGCAGCAG
CCGCCGCCGCCGCCGCAGCAGCAGTTCCCTCCTCCACGTCATCGGCGTCCTCCGCCTCGGTGACCATCAG
CAAAACGGCCAACGGTGGCGCCTCCATGCTCGCCCTGCAAAAGACCGCATCCATCGCCTCTGTAACCATC
GCACAACAGCAGCCACAGCATCCACAGAAACAGCAACAGCATCCGCCGTCGGTGGGCGGAGGAGCTGTGT
CCGCCGCCTCCGCCCCCATTGCCATTAGTGGCGCTCCACCGAATCCCGCCGCAGCTCCGTTCGTCAGCAG
CATGTCCGCTCAGACGCCGCTCAAGGGGAGGGGCGCCATGATGCGCCAGGAATCACCAACGGCAGCCATG
ATTTCGGGCGCAGGGCCAGGTGAGAAGTCGCCACCGCACGGGATGACGCCGCACGGAGCATCGCCCATAC
CATCAGCGCTGCCCACCAGCGTGCACCAGGAGAACGTAGGCGGCACCATATACTTCTATCCGACTGCCAA
CGCACAGAACAGCCAGCCCGTCGTCAATTCCATGGTGGTGGATGGAACGCATCCGGCTCTCCATGGCGTG
AGTGCTGTGGCGCCGATGAGTGCGGGCGTTCCGGCGGCCATGATGTACACGGGGCATGTGTATCCGGGAC
CGTCCTCCAACGTGGTCACCATGCAGCCAAAGACGCTGCTGGAGTCGGCCTTCTTTATGCCCGACGAGAT
GCGCGCCGAAGTCCTCGCCCGCAACGAGATCTCTAACCTGATCATGGACGCAGCGGAGGCTGCGCAGCAC
GCTCTACCGCTGGAGGTGGAGAACTACCATGCCCTGTATCCACTGGAACCGCCGGCGCAGCCGTTGCACG
CCAAGCTCACGTTCCCCGCCACCACTTATAGGGCCACGCACAACACGACGGGCTACAAGTACTGCCTGCG
AAGAATACATGGTTTCCGCCTGCAGTCGACCAAGTGCATGACGCTGGTGGAGATGTGGAAGAAGCTGCAG
CACACGAATGTGGTACAACTGCGTGAGGTGTTCACGACGAAAGCATTTGGTGATAACTCTTTAGTATTAG
TGTACGACTATCATCCCGGCTCACAAACATTACTGGCCAAATACTTCACTCCGGCGCCAGAGACCAACGG
GTACACTGATCCATTCCAAGGCGAGGCCCGCCCCTTCAGTCATAAGAGTAACATGCAGCGAACGAGCAAT
GGACCGCTGCTACCGGAGGCCACCATCTGGTCGATCATCATGCAGCTGACCGCCGGCTTAAAAGCCATCC
ACCATGCCGGTCTTGCCTGCAAGGTTCTGGATCCCACAAAGATTATAGTGACGGGCAAGCGTGTACGGTT
TAGCTCATGCTGCATTTCGGATATAACGCAATTCGATCCGAATGCATCCAATCCCTTGGCGCTGGTTAAT
ATGCATCAGCAGGACGATCTGACCGCTTTGGGTCGCTTAGTATTAGCTTTGGCCTGCCGCTGTCTTCAAT
CCGTGCAACGCGACAATGTCCAGTCCAGCATCGATATGGTCACGCGAAACTACTCCACCGATCTGCGAAA
CTTTATTGTTTACCTCTTCACCACCAATAATCGTCGCTCCGTGACCGACCTGATGCCGATGATTGGTGCC
CGCTTCTATACGCAACTGGATGCACTGCAGAGCAAAATTGATATGCAGGAGGACGAGGAAGCCAAGGAGA
TGGAGAACGAGCGGTTATATCGCATTTTGGTCAAACTTAATAGCATCAACGAGCGACCCGACTTTAATCT
GGACTGCACTTGGTCTGAGACTGGTGATAGATACATGTTGAAATTATTCCGTGATTATTTGTTCCATTCC
GTCACTGAGGATGGCCGGCCCTGGCTAGATCACGCACACATTGTACAATGCCTCAACAAGCTGGATGCTG
GCTCCATAGAGCGCGTGCAACTGATGTCCCGCGACGAGCAATCGGTACTCATCGTCTCCTATGCTGAACT
CAAGAATTGTCTGGAGAACGCCTTCTCCGAACTGATGTCAAGTGCGGCCAACTGAGCGGCCGCTCGAGTC
TAGAGGGCCCGCGGTTCGAAGGTAAGCCTATCCCTAACCCTCTCCTCGGTCTCGATTCTACGCGTACCGG
TCATCATCACCATCACCATTGAGTTTAAACCCGCTGATCAGCCTCGACTGTGCCTTCTAAGGCCTGAGCT
CGCTGATCAGCCTCGATCGAGGATCCAGACATGATAAGATACATTGATGAGTTTGGACAAACCACAACTA
GAATGCAGTGAAAAAAATGCTTTATTTGTGAAATTTGTGATGCTATTGCTTTATTTGTAACCATTATAAG
CTGCAATAAACAAGTTAACAACAACAATTGCATTCATTTTATGTTTCAGGTTCAGGGGGAGGTGTGGGAG
GTTTTTTAAAGCAAGTAAAACCTCTACAAATGTGGTATGGCTGATTATGATCAGTCGACCGATGCCCTTG
AGAGCCTTCAACCCAGTCAGCTCCTTCCGGTGGGCGCGGGGCATGACTATCGTCGCCGCACTTATGACTG
TCTTCTTTATCATGCAACTCGTAGGACAGGTGCCGGCAGCGCTCTGGGTCATTTTCGGCGAGGACCGCTT
TCGCTGGAGCGCGACGATGATCGGCCTGTCGCTTGCGGTATTCGGAATCTTGCACGCCCTCGCTCAAGCC
TTCGTCACTGGTCCCGCCACCAAACGTTTCGGCGAGAAGCAGGCCATTATCGCCGGCATGGCGGCCGACG
CGCTGGGCTACGTCTTGCTGGCGTTCGCGACGCGAGGCTGGATGGCCTTCCCCATTATGATTCTTCTCGC
TTCCGGCGGCATCGGGATGCCCGCGTTGCAGGCCATGCTGTCCAGGCAGGTAGATGACGACCATCAGGGA
CAGCTTCAAGGATCGCTCGCGGCTCTTACCAGCCAGCAAAAGGCCAGGAACCGTAAAAAGGCCGCGTTGC
TGGCGTTTTTCCATAGGCTCCGCCCCCCTGACGAGCATCACAAAAATCGACGCTCAAGTCAGAGGTGGCG
AAACCCGACAGGACTATAAAGATACCAGGCGTTTCCCCCTGGAAGCTCCCTCGTGCGCTCTCCTGTTCCG
ACCCTGCCGCTTACCGGATACCTGTCCGCCTTTCTCCCTTCGGGAAGCGTGGCGCTTTCTCAATGCTCAC
GCTGTAGGTATCTCAGTTCGGTGTAGGTCGTTCGCTCCAAGCTGGGCTGTGTGCACGAACCCCCCGTTCA
GCCCGACCGCTGCGCCTTATCCGGTAACTATCGTCTTGAGTCCAACCCGGTAAGACACGACTTATCGCCA
CTGGCAGCAGCCACTGGTAACAGGATTAGCAGAGCGAGGTATGTAGGCGGTGCTACAGAGTTCTTGAAGT
GGTGGCCTAACTACGGCTACACTAGAAGGACAGTATTTGGTATCTGCGCTCTGCTGAAGCCAGTTACCTT
CGGAAAAAGAGTTGGTAGCTCTTGATCCGGCAAACAAACCACCGCTGGTAGCGGTGGTTTTTTTGTTTGC
AAGCAGCAGATTACGCGCAGAAAAAAAGGATCTCAAGAAGATCCTTTGATCTTTTCTACGGGGTCTGACG
CTCAGTGGAACGAAAACTCACGTTAAGGGATTTTGGTCATGAGATTATCAAAAAGGATCTTCACCTAGAT
CCTTTTAAATTAAAAATGAAGTTTTAAATCAATCTAAAGTATATATGAGTAAACTTGGTCTGACAGTTAC
CAATGCTTAATCAGTGAGGCACCTATCTCAGCGATCTGTCTATTTCGTTCATCCATAGTTGCCTGACTCC
CCGTCGTGTAGATAACTACGATACGGGAGGGCTTACCATCTGGCCCCAGTGCTGCAATGATACCGCGAGA
CCCACGCTCACCGGCTCCAGATTTATCAGCAATAAACCAGCCAGCCGGAAGGGCCGAGCGCAGAAGTGGT
CCTGCAACTTTATCCGCCTCCATCCAGTCTATTAATTGTTGCCGGGAAGCTAGAGTAAGTAGTTCGCCAG
TTAATAGTTTGCGCAACGTTGTTGCCATTGCTGCAGGCATCGTGGTGTCACGCTCGTCGTTTGGTATGGC
TTCATTCAGCTCCGGTTCCCAACGATCAAGGCGAGTTACATGATCCCCCATGTTGTGCAAAAAAGCGGTT
AGCTCCTTCGGTCCTCCGATCGTTGTCAGAAGTAAGTTGGCCGCAGTGTTATCACTCATGGTTATGGCAG
CACTGCATAATTCTCTTACTGTCATGCCATCCGTAAGATGCTTTTCTGTGACTGGTGAGTACTCAACCAA
GTCATTCTGAGAATAGTGTATGCGGCGACCGAGTTGCTCTTGCCCGGCGTCAACACGGGATAATACCGCG
CCACATAGCAGAACTTTAAAAGTGCTCATCATTGGAAAACGTTCTTCGGGGCGAAAACTCTCAAGGATCT
TACCGCTGTTGAGATCCAGTTCGATGTAACCCACTCGTGCACCCAACTGATCTTCAGCATCTTTTACTTT
CACCAGCGTTTCTGGGTGAGCAAAAACAGGAAGGCAAAATGCCGCAAAAAAGGGAATAAGGGCGACACGG
AAATGTTGAATACTCATACTCTTCCTTTTTCAATATTATTGAAGCATTTATCAGGGTTATTGTCTCATGA
GCGGATACATATTTGAATGTATTTAGAAAAATAAACAAATAGGGGTTCCGCGCACATTTCCCCGAAAAGT
GCCACCTGACGTCTAAGAAACCATTATTATCATGACATTAACCTATAAAAATAGGCGTATCACGAGGCCC
TTTCGT
